>Addgene plasmid #160984 | pGST-POLA1-N1 | addgene full sequence | sequence record 318086 | Addgene NGS Result
AACGCCAGCAACGCGGCCTTTTTACGGTTCCTGGCCTTTTGCTGGCCTTTTGCTCACATGTTCTTTCCTG
CGTTATCCCCTGATTCTGTGGATAACCGTATTACCGCCTTTGAGTGAGCTGATACCGCTCGCCGCAGCCG
AACGACCGAGCGCAGCGAGTCAGTGAGCGAGGAAGCGGAAGAGCGCCTGATGCGGTATTTTCTCCTTACG
CATCTGTGCGGTATTTCACACCGCATAAATTCCGACACCATCGAATGGCGCAAAACCTTTCGCGGTATGG
CATGATAGCGCCCGGAAGAGAGTCAATTCAGGGTGGTGAATGTGAAACCAGTAACGTTATACGATGTCGC
AGAGTATGCCGGTGTCTCTTATCAGACCGTTTCCCGCGTGGTGAACCAGGCCAGCCACGTTTCTGCGAAA
ACGCGGGAAAAAGTGGAAGCGGCGATGGCGGAGCTGAATTACATTCCCAACCGCGTGGCACAACAACTGG
CGGGCAAACAGTCGTTGCTGATTGGCGTTGCCACCTCCAGTCTGGCCCTGCACGCGCCGTCGCAAATTGT
CGCGGCGATTAAATCTCGCGCCGATCAACTGGGTGCCAGCGTGGTGGTGTCGATGGTAGAACGAAGCGGC
GTCGAAGCCTGTAAAGCGGCGGTGCACAATCTTCTCGCGCAACGCGTCAGTGGGCTGATCATTAACTATC
CGCTGGATGACCAGGATGCCATTGCTGTGGAAGCTGCCTGCACTAATGTTCCGGCGTTATTTCTTGATGT
CTCTGACCAGACACCCATCAACAGTATTATTTTCTCCCATGAAGACGGTACGCGACTGGGCGTGGAGCAT
CTGGTCGCATTGGGTCACCAGCAAATCGCGCTGTTAGCGGGCCCATTAAGTTCTGTCTCGGCGCGTCTGC
GTCTGGCTGGCTGGCATAAATATCTCACTCGCAATCAAATTCAGCCGATAGCGGAACGGGAAGGCGACTG
GAGTGCCATGTCCGGTTTTCAACAAACCATGCAAATGCTGAATGAGGGCATCGTTCCCACTGCGATGCTG
GTTGCCAACGATCAGATGGCGCTGGGCGCAATGCGCGCCATTACCGAGTCCGGGCTGCGCGTTGGTGCGG
ATATCTCGGTAGTGGGATACGACGATACCGAAGACAGCTCATGTTATATCCCGCCGTTAACCACCATCAA
ACAGGATTTTCGCCTGCTGGGGCAAACCAGCGTGGACCGCTTGCTGCAACTCTCTCAGGGCCAGGCGGTG
AAGGGCAATCAGCTGTTGCCCGTCTCACTGGTGAAAAGAAAAACCACCCTGGCGCCCAATACGCAAACCG
CCTCTCCCCGCGCGTTGGCCGATTCATTAATGCAGCTGGCACGACAGGTTTCCCGACTGGAAAGCGGGCA
GTGAGCGCAACGCAATTAATGTAAGTTAGCTCACTCATTAGGCACCCCAGGCTTTACACTTTATGCTTCC
GGCTCGTATGTTGTGTGGAATTGTGAGCGGATAACAATTTCACACAGGAAACAGCTATGACCATGATTAC
GGATTCACTGGCCGTCGTTTTACAACGTCGTGACTGGGAAAACCCTGGCGTTACCCAACTTAATCGCCTT
GCAGCACATCCCCCTTTCGCCAGCTGGCGTAATAGCGAAGAGGCCCGCACCGATCGCCCTTCCCAACAGT
TGCGCAGCCTGAATGGCGAATGGCGCTTTGCCTGGTTTCCGGCACCAGAAGCGGTGCCGGAAAGCTGGCT
GGAGTGCGATCTTCCTGAGGCCGATACTGTCGTCGTCCCCTCAAACTGGCAGATGCACGGTTACGATGCG
CCCATCTACACCAACGTGACCTATCCCATTACGGTCAATCCGCCGTTTGTTCCCACGGAGAATCCGACGG
GTTGTTACTCGCTCACATTTAATGTTGATGAAAGCTGGCTACAGGAAGGCCAGACGCGAATTATTTTTGA
TGGCGTTGGAATTAGCTTATCGACTGCACGGTGCACCAATGCTTCTGGCGTCAGGCAGCCATCGGAAGCT
GTGGTATGGCTGTGCAGGTCGTAAATCACTGCATAATTCGTGTCGCTCAAGGCGCACTCCCGTTCTGGAT
AATGTTTTTTGCGCCGACATCATAACGGTTCTGGCAAATATTCTGAAATGAGCTGTTGACAATTAATCAT
CGGCTCGTATAATGTGTGGAATTGTGAGCGGATAACAATTTCACACAGGAAACAGTATTCATGTCCCCTA
TACTAGGTTATTGGAAAATTAAGGGCCTTGTGCAACCCACTCGACTTCTTTTGGAATATCTTGAAGAAAA
ATATGAAGAGCATTTGTATGAGCGCGATGAAGGTGATAAATGGCGAAACAAAAAGTTTGAATTGGGTTTG
GAGTTTCCCAATCTTCCTTATTATATTGATGGTGATGTTAAATTAACACAGTCTATGGCCATCATACGTT
ATATAGCTGACAAGCACAACATGTTGGGTGGTTGTCCAAAAGAGCGTGCAGAGATTTCAATGCTTGAAGG
AGCGGTTTTGGATATTAGATACGGTGTTTCGAGAATTGCATATAGTAAAGACTTTGAAACTCTCAAAGTT
GATTTTCTTAGCAAGCTACCTGAAATGCTGAAAATGTTCGAAGATCGTTTATGTCATAAAACATATTTAA
ATGGTGATCATGTAACCCATCCTGACTTCATGTTGTATGACGCTCTTGATGTTGTTTTATACATGGACCC
AATGTGCCTGGATGCGTTCCCAAAATTAGTTTGTTTTAAAAAACGTATTGAAGCTATCCCACAAATTGAT
AAGTACTTGAAATCCAGCAAGTATATAGCATGGCCTTTGCAGGGCTGGCAAGCCACGTTTGGTGGTGGCG
ACCATCCTCCAAAAATCGATACGACCGAAAACCTGTATTTTCAGGGCGCCATGATGGCGCCCATGCACGA
AGAGGACTGTAAACTGGAGGCAAGCGCTGTGTCAGATTCAGGGAGTTTTGCAGCTTCCCGAGCTCGGCGA
GAAAAGAAATCAAAGAAAGGACGTCAAGAAGCTTTAGAGAGACTGAAAAAGGCTAAAGCTGGGGAGAAGT
ATAAATACGAAGTTGAGGACCTCACAAGTGTTTATGAAGAAGTTGATGAAGAGCAGTATTCGAAACTGGT
TCAGGCCCGTCAGGATGATGACTGGATTGTGGATGACGATGGGATAGGCTATGTGGAAGATGGCAGAGAG
ATTTTTGATGATGACCTTGAGGATGATGCACTTTGAGATCCGGAATTCAAAGGCCTACGTCGACGAGCTC
AACTAGTGCGGCCGCTTTCGAATCTAGAGCCTGCAGTCTCGAGCGGCCGCATCGTGACTGACTGACGATC
TGCCTCGCGCGTTTCGGTGATGACGGTGAAAACCTCTGACACATGCAGCTCCCGGAGACGGTCACAGCTT
GTCTGTAAGCGGATGCCGGGAGCAGACAAGCCCGTCAGGGCGCGTCAGCGGGTGTTGGCGGGTGTCGGGG
CGCAGCCATGACCCAGTCACGTAGCGATAGCGGAGTGTATAATTCTTGAAGACGAAAGGGCCTCGTGATA
CGCCTATTTTTATAGGTTAATGTCATGATAATAATGGTTTCTTAGACGTCAGGTGGCACTTTTCGGGGAA
ATGTGCGCGGAACCCCTATTTGTTTATTTTTCTAAATACATTCAAATATGTATCCGCTCATGAGACAATA
ACCCTGATAAATGCTTCAATAATATTGAAAAAGGAAGAGTATGAGTATTCAACATTTCCGTGTCGCCCTT
ATTCCCTTTTTTGCGGCATTTTGCCTTCCTGTTTTTGCTCACCCAGAAACGCTGGTGAAAGTAAAAGATG
CTGAAGATCAGTTGGGTGCACGAGTGGGTTACATCGAACTGGATCTCAACAGCGGTAAGATCCTTGAGAG
TTTTCGCCCCGAAGAACGTTTTCCAATGATGAGCACTTTTAAAGTTCTGCTATGTGGCGCGGTATTATCC
CGTGTTGACGCCGGGCAAGAGCAACTCGGTCGCCGCATACACTATTCTCAGAATGACTTGGTTGAGTACT
CACCAGTCACAGAAAAGCATCTTACGGATGGCATGACAGTAAGAGAATTATGCAGTGCTGCCATAACCAT
GAGTGATAACACTGCGGCCAACTTACTTCTGACAACGATCGGAGGACCGAAGGAGCTAACCGCTTTTTTG
CACAACATGGGGGATCATGTAACTCGCCTTGATCGTTGGGAACCGGAGCTGAATGAAGCCATACCAAACG
ACGAGCGTGACACCACGATGCCTGCAGCAATGGCAACAACGTTGCGCAAACTATTAACTGGCGAACTACT
TACTCTAGCTTCCCGGCAACAATTAATAGACTGGATGGAGGCGGATAAAGTTGCAGGACCACTTCTGCGC
TCGGCCCTTCCGGCTGGCTGGTTTATTGCTGATAAATCTGGAGCCGGTGAGCGTGGGTCTCGCGGTATCA
TTGCAGCACTGGGGCCAGATGGTAAGCCCTCCCGTATCGTAGTTATCTACACGACGGGGAGTCAGGCAAC
TATGGATGAACGAAATAGACAGATCGCTGAGATAGGTGCCTCACTGATTAAGCATTGGTAACTGTCAGAC
CAAGTTTACTCATATATACTTTAGATTGATTTAAAACTTCATTTTTAATTTAAAAGGATCTAGGTGAAGA
TCCTTTTTGATAATCTCATGACCAAAATCCCTTAACGTGAGTTTTCGTTCCACTGAGCGTCAGACCCCGT
AGAAAAGATCAAAGGATCTTCTTGAGATCCTTTTTTTCTGCGCGTAATCTGCTGCTTGCAAACAAAAAAA
CCACCGCTACCAGCGGTGGTTTGTTTGCCGGATCAAGAGCTACCAACTCTTTTTCCGAAGGTAACTGGCT
TCAGCAGAGCGCAGATACCAAATACTGTCCTTCTAGTGTAGCCGTAGTTAGGCCACCACTTCAAGAACTC
TGTAGCACCGCCTACATACCTCGCTCTGCTAATCCTGTTACCAGTGGCTGCTGCCAGTGGCGATAAGTCG
TGTCTTACCGGGTTGGACTCAAGACGATAGTTACCGGATAAGGCGCAGCGGTCGGGCTGAACGGGGGGTT
CGTGCACACAGCCCAGCTTGGAGCGAACGACCTACACCGAACTGAGATACCTACAGCGTGAGCTATGAGA
AAGCGCCACGCTTCCCGAAGGGAGAAAGGCGGACAGGTATCCGGTAAGCGGCAGGGTCGGAACAGGAGAG
CGCACGAGGGAGCTTCCAGGGGGAAACGCCTGGTATCTTTATAGTCCTGTCGGGTTTCGCCACCTCTGAC
TTGAGCGTCGATTTTTGTGATGCTCGTCAGGGGGGCGGAGCCTATGGAAA
Features (pLannotate 1.2.2; 19 found; start..end, strand, type, name):
     48..181     +  rep_origin     RSF ori (fragment): Plasmids containing the RSF 1030 origin of replication can be propagated in E. coli cells that contain additional plasmids with compatible origins.
    186..237     -  misc_feature   bom (fragment): basis of mobility region from pBR322
    244..321     +  promoter       lacI promoter: lacI
    322..1404    +  CDS            lacI: lac repressor; lacI; The lac repressor binds to the lac operator to inhibit transcription in E. coli. This inhibition can be relieved by adding lactose or isopropyl-β-D-thiogalactopyranoside (IPTG).
   1417..1438    +  protein_bind   CAP binding site: CAP binding activates transcription in the presence of cAMP. E. coli catabolite activator protein
   1453..1483    +  promoter       lac promoter: promoter for the E. coli lac operon
   1491..1507    +  protein_bind   lac operator: The lac repressor binds to the lac operator to inhibit transcription in E. coli. This inhibition can be relieved by adding lactose or isopropyl-β-D-thiogalactopyranoside (IPTG). lac repressor encoded by lacI
   1527..1700    +  CDS            lacZα: LacZα fragment of β-galactosidase; lacZ fragment
   1964..2080    -  CDS            yciV (fragment): RNAAM_ECOLI - Also known as trpH From Escherichia coli (strain K12).
   2156..2184    +  promoter       tac promoter: strong E. coli promoter; hybrid between the trp and lac UV5 promoters
   2192..2208    +  protein_bind   lac operator: The lac repressor binds to the lac operator to inhibit transcription in E. coli. This inhibition can be relieved by adding lactose or isopropyl-β-D-thiogalactopyranoside (IPTG). lac repressor encoded by lacI
   2231..2884    +  CDS            GST26_SCHJA: Experimental evidence at protein level: Swiss-Prot protein existence level 1. GST isoenzymes appear to play a central role in the parasite detoxification system. Other functions are also suspected including a role in increasing the solubility of haematin in the parasite gut. From Schistosoma japonicum (Blood fluke).
   2897..2917    +  CDS            TEV site: tobacco etch virus (TEV) protease recognition and cleavage site
   2924..3253    +  CDS            Pola1 (fragment): DPOLA_MOUSE - Also known as Pola. Experimental evidence at protein level: Swiss-Prot protein existence level 1. Catalytic subunit of the DNA polymerase alpha complex (also known as the alpha DNA polymerase-primase complex) which plays an essential role in the initiation of DNA synthesis (PubMed:8253737, PubMed:8026492). During the S phase of the cell cycle, the DNA polymerase alpha complex (composed of a catalytic subunit POLA1, a regulatory subunit POLA2 and two primase subunits PRIM1 and PRIM2) is recruited to DNA at the replicative forks via direct interactions with MCM10 and WDHD1. The pri
   3360..3399    +  CDS            rop (fragment): Rop protein, which maintains plasmids at low copy number; rop
   3501..3541    +  misc_feature   bom (fragment): basis of mobility region from pBR322
   3646..3750    +  promoter       AmpR promoter: bla
   3751..4611    +  CDS            AmpR: β-lactamase; bla; confers resistance to ampicillin, carbenicillin, and related antibiotics
   4782..5370    +  rep_origin     ori: high-copy-number ColE1/pMB1/pBR322/pUC origin of replication
