[The description below was written by a language model from this plasmid's Addgene catalogue record and pLannotate feature annotations shown in this document.]
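Description:
pGST-POLA1-N1 is a bacterial expression plasmid built on the pGST-parallel backbone that produces a short fragment of mouse DNA polymerase alpha catalytic subunit (Pola1) as an N-terminal GST fusion in E. coli. The sequenced plasmid is 5,370 nt. It is maintained through a high-copy ColE1/pMB1-type origin and selected with ampicillin via the β-lactamase (AmpR) gene and its own promoter. The annotation also picks up short fragments of bom, rop and an RSF-type origin, along with a lac promoter/lacZα segment and a piece of an E. coli gene. These appear to be backbone remnants rather than functional parts of the design.

The expression cassette is driven by the tac promoter, a strong trp/lac hybrid, followed by a lac operator. A plasmid-borne lacI gene with its own promoter supplies the lac repressor, so transcription is held off until induced with IPTG. Downstream lies the Schistosoma japonicum glutathione S-transferase coding sequence, then a TEV protease recognition site, then the 330 bp Pola1 fragment. This arrangement allows the fusion to be captured on glutathione resin and, if desired, the GST moiety to be removed by TEV cleavage. The "N1" in the name suggests an N-terminal portion of the protein, but the record does not give the residue boundaries, and the cloning sites used are listed as unknown.

The stated purpose is simply to express a fragment of mouse Pola1. The associated publication concerns the interaction of DNA polymerase alpha with histones H3-H4 and parental histone transfer to lagging strands, so use of the purified GST fusion in binding or interaction-mapping assays is plausible, though the record does not state this.
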