Addgene plasmid #160984: pGST-POLA1-N1
Purpose: Express a fragment of mouse Pola1 protein
Depositing lab: Zhiguo Zhang. Depositing organization: Columbia University. Publication: DNA polymerase alpha interacts with H3-H4 and facilitates the transfer of parental histones to lagging strands. Li Z, Hua X, Serra-Cardona A, Xu X, Gan S, Zhou H, Yang WS, Chen CL, Xu RM, Zhang Z. Sci Adv. 2020 Aug 26;6(35):eabb5820. doi: 10.1126/sciadv.abb5820. eCollection 2020 Aug. PubMed 32923642.
Backbone
  Vector backbone: pGST-parallel
  Vector type: Bacterial Expression
Growth in bacteria
  Bacterial resistance: Ampicillin, 100 μg/mL
  Growth temperature: 37°C
  Growth strain: DH5alpha
  Copy number: High Copy
Gene/Insert
  Gene/Insert name: POLA1
  Species: M. musculus (mouse)
  Insert size (bp): 330
  Entrez Gene: Pola1 (a.k.a. AW321876, Pola)
  Tag / fusion protein: GST (N terminal on backbone)
  Cloning method: Restriction Enzyme; 5′ cloning site Unknown (unknown if destroyed)
Terms and licenses: Academic/Nonprofit Terms; Industry Terms: Not Available to Industry
How to cite: pGST-POLA1-N1 was a gift from Zhiguo Zhang (Addgene plasmid # 160984 ; http://n2t.net/addgene:160984 ; RRID:Addgene_160984)
