>Addgene plasmid #160984 | pGST-POLA1-N1 | depositor partial sequence | sequence record 311892 | pGST-POLA1-N1 sequence 1256 bps
NNNNNNNNNNNNNNTNGGTGGTGGCGACCNTCCTCCCAAAATCGATACGACCGAAAACCTGTATTTTCAG
GGCGCCATGATGGCGCCCATGCACGAAGAGGACTGTAAACTGGAGGCAAGCGCTGTGTCAGATTCAGGGA
GTTTTGCAGCTTCCCGAGCTCGGCGAGAAAAGAAATCAAAGAAAGGACGTCAAGAAGCTTTAGAGAGACT
GAAAAAGGCTAAAGCTGGGGAGAAGTATAAATACGAAGTTGAGGACCTCACAAGTGTTTATGAAGAAGTT
GATGAAGAGCAGTATTCGAAACTGGTTCAGGCCCGTCAGGATGATGACTGGATTGTGGATGACGATGGGA
TAGGCTATGTGGAAGATGGCAGAGAGATTTTTGATGATGACCTTGAGGATGATGCACTTTGAGATCCGGA
ATTCAAAGGCCTACGTCGACGAGCTCAACTAGTGCGGCCGCTTTCGAATCTAGAGCCTGCAGTCTCGAGC
GGCCGCATCGTGACTGACTGACGATCTGCCTCGCGCGTTTCGGTGATGACGGTGAAAACCTCTGACACAT
GCAGCTCCCGGAGACGGTCACAGCTTGTCTGTAAGCGGATGCCGGGAGCAGACAAGCCCGTCAGGGCGCG
TCAGCGGGTGTTGGCGGGTGTCGGGGCGCAGCCATGACCCAGTCACGTAGCGATAGCGGAGTGTATAATT
CTTGAAGACGAAAGGGCCTCGTGATACGCCTATTTTTATAGGTTAATGTCATGATAATAATGGTTTCTTA
GACGTCAGGTGGCACTTTTCGGGGAAATGTGCGCGGAACCCCTATTTGTTTATTTTTCTAAATACATTCA
AATATGTATCCGCTCATGAGACAATAACCCTGANAANTGCCTCAATAATATTGAAANNNNNNNNNNNNNA
NTANTNCNNCNNTNNCCNNTNGNNNNNNNNNNNNTTNNGNNNNANNTNNNNTNCNNNNNNNNNNNNNNTC
CNNNANNNNNGNNNNNNNNNNNNNNNNNCCNNCNNANNTNNNTGNCNNNNNNNNNNNTNNNNNNNNNNNN
NGNNNNNNNNNNNNNNNNNNNNNNNNCNNTNNNNNTNNNNNNNNNNNNANNNNNNNTNNNNNNNNNNNNN
NNNNNNNNNNNNNNNCNTNNNNNNNNNNNNNNNGNNNNNNNNNNNNNNNNNNNNCCNCNNNNNNTNNNNN
NNNNNNNNNNNNNNNNNNNNNTCNNNNNNNNNNCCNNNNNNNNNNNNNNNNTNNNNNNNNNNNCCC
